Addgene plasmid #38913: DYRK1A
Purpose: Bacterial expression for structure determination; may not be full ORF
Depositing lab: Nicola Burgess-Brown. Depositing organization: University of Oxford.
Backbone
  Vector backbone: pNIC28-Bsa4
  Backbone manufacturer: SGC
  Vector type: Bacterial Expression
Growth in bacteria
  Bacterial resistance: Kanamycin, 50 μg/mL
  Growth temperature: 37°C
  Growth strain: Mach1
  Copy number: Low Copy
Gene/Insert
  Gene/Insert name: DYRK1A (alt names: dual-specificity tyrosine-(Y)-phosphorylation regulated kinase 1A [isoform 1]; PDB:2VX3)
  Species: H. sapiens (human)
  Insert size (bp): 1164
  Mutation: codon-optimized
  Entrez Gene: DYRK1A (a.k.a. DYRK, DYRK1, HP86, MNB, MNBH, MRD7)
  Tag / fusion protein: His Tev (N terminal on insert)
  Cloning method: Ligation Independent Cloning
  Sequencing primers: 5′ T7; 3′ T7-term
Terms and licenses: Academic/Nonprofit Terms; Industry Terms: Not Available to Industry
How to cite: DYRK1A was a gift from Nicola Burgess-Brown (Addgene plasmid # 38913 ; http://n2t.net/addgene:38913 ; RRID:Addgene_38913)
