[The description below was written by a language model from this plasmid's Addgene catalogue record.]
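Description:
DYRK1A is a bacterial expression plasmid built on the pNIC28-Bsa4 backbone from the SGC, a vector designed for ligation-independent cloning of protein constructs intended for structural work. It is maintained in E. coli under kanamycin selection and is recorded as low copy; the origin of replication is not stated in the record. No feature table is provided, so the promoter is not explicitly listed, although the use of T7 and T7-terminator sequencing primers indicates that the insert sits between T7 promoter and terminator elements. That arrangement would allow expression in hosts supplying T7 RNA polymerase.

The insert is a 1164 bp codon-optimized sequence derived from human DYRK1A (dual-specificity tyrosine-phosphorylation regulated kinase 1A, isoform 1). The record cautions that it may not be the full open reading frame, and the insert size suggests a truncated construct chosen for crystallization rather than the complete protein, though its exact boundaries are not given. The coding sequence is fused at its N terminus to a histidine tag followed by a TEV protease site. The tag allows the recombinant protein to be captured by immobilized metal affinity chromatography and then removed by TEV cleavage to leave near-native protein.

The stated purpose is bacterial production of DYRK1A protein for structure determination, and the record links the construct to a deposited PDB structure. It would also suit the preparation of purified kinase for biochemical or ligand-binding studies, although the record does not describe such uses.
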