>Addgene plasmid #38913 | DYRK1A | depositor partial sequence | sequence record 48971 | DYRK1A sequence 1164 bps
ATGCACCATCATCATCATCATTCTTCTGGTGTAGATCTGGGTACCGAGAACCTGTACTTCCAATCCATGA
GCTCCCATAAGAAGGAACGTAAGGTGTACAACGATGGTTATGACGACGATAATTACGACTACATCGTTAA
GAACGGCGAGAAGTGGATGGATCGCTATGAAATTGACTCGCTGATCGGTAAAGGCTCTTTCGGTCAGGTC
GTAAAAGCCTATGATCGTGTGGAGCAAGAATGGGTCGCAATAAAGATCATTAAGAACAAGAAGGCGTTCT
TGAACCAGGCACAGATCGAGGTCCGCCTGTTGGAACTGATGAATAAGCACGATACCGAGATGAAATACTA
TATCGTGCATCTGAAACGTCACTTCATGTTTCGCAATCACCTGTGTTTGGTATTCGAGATGCTGTCATAC
AACCTGTATGACCTGTTGCGTAATACTAACTTCCGCGGCGTTAGTTTGAATCTGACACGCAAATTCGCCC
AACAAATGTGCACCGCTTTGTTGTTTCTGGCGACTCCAGAATTGAGCATTATTCATTGTGATCTGAAACC
TGAGAACATCCTGTTGTGCAACCCGAAACGCTCCGCAATCAAAATTGTCGACTTTGGTTCTTCATGTCAG
CTGGGCCAGCGTATCTACCAATACATTCAGAGTCGCTTCTATCGTTCGCCCGAAGTGTTGCTGGGTATGC
CATACGATTTGGCCATCGACATGTGGAGCCTGGGCTGCATTCTGGTAGAAATGCATACGGGAGAACCTTT
GTTTTCCGGAGCAAACGAAGTGGATCAAATGAACAAGATCGTTGAGGTCCTGGGTATTCCGCCCGCGCAC
ATCTTGGACCAGGCCCCAAAAGCACGCAAATTCTTTGAAAAGCTGCCTGATGGCACCTGGAACCTCAAAA
AAACGAAGGACGGTAAACGTGAATATAAGCCCCCCGGCACACGCAAATTGCATAACATCCTGGGTGTAGA
AACCGGCGGTCCAGGCGGTCGTCGCGCTGGCGAATCTGGTCATACGGTAGCCGATTACTTGAAGTTCAAA
GACCTGATTTTGCGTATGCTGGATTATGACCCTAAAACCCGCATCCAACCGTACTATGCGCTGCAGCATT
CATTCTTTAAGAAAACAGCAGATGAGTGACAGTAAAGGTGGATA
