>Addgene plasmid #38913 | DYRK1A | addgene partial sequence | sequence record 51427 | T7_term
CGGATCTCAGTGGTGGTGGTGGTGGTGCTCGAGTGCGGCCGCAAGCTTGTCGACGGAGCTCGAATTCGGA
TCCGTATCCACCTTTACTGTCACTCATCTGCTGTTTTCTTAAAGAATGAATGCTGCAGCGCATAGTACGG
TTGGATGCGGGTTTTAGGGTCATAATCCAGCATACGCAAAATCAGGTCTTTGAACTTCAAGTAATCGGCT
ACCGTATGACCAGATTCGCCAGCGCGACGACCGCCTGGACCGCCGGTTTCTACACCCAGGATGTTATGCA
ATTTGCGTGTGCCGGGGGGCTTATATTCACGTTTACCGTCCTTCGTTTTTTTGAGGTTCCAGGTGCCATC
AGGCAGCTTTTCAAAGAATTTGCGTGCTTTTGGGGCCTGGTCCAAGATGTGCGCGGGCGGAATACCCAGG
ACCTCAACGATCTTGTTCATTTGATCCACTTCGTTTGCTCCGGAAAACAAAGGTTCTCCCGTATGCATTT
CTACCAGAATGCAGCCCAGGCTCCACATGTCGATGGCCAAATCGTATGGCATACCCAGCAACACTTCGGG
CGAACGATAGAAGCGACTCTGAATGTATTGGTAGATACGCTGGCCCAGCTGACATGAAGAACCAAAGTCG
ACAATTTTGATTGCGGAGCGTTTCGGGTTGCACAACAGGATGTTCTCAGGTTTCAGATCACAATGAATAA
TGCTCAATTCTGGAGTCGCCAGAAACAACAAAGCGGTGCACATTTGTTGGGCGAATTTGCGTGTCAGATT
CAAACTAACGCCGCGGAAGTTAGTATTACGCAACAGGTCATACAGGTTGTATGACAGCATCTCGAATACC
AAACACAGGTGATTGCGAAACATGAAGTGA
