>Addgene plasmid #38913 | DYRK1A | addgene partial sequence | sequence record 51428 | T7 5'-TAATACGACTCACTATAGGG-3'
CTTCTGGTGTAGATCTGGGTACCGAGAACCTGTACTTCCAATCCATGAGCTCCCATAAGAAGGAACGTAA
GGTGTACAACGATGGTTATGACGACGATAATTACGACTACATCGTTAAGAACGGCGAGAAGTGGATGGAT
CGCTATGAAATTGACTCGCTGATCGGTAAAGGCTCTTTCGGTCAGGTCGTAAAAGCCTATGATCGTGTGG
AGCAAGAATGGGTCGCAATAAAGATCATTAAGAACAAGAAGGCGTTCTTGAACCAGGCACAGATCGAGGT
CCGCCTGTTGGAACTGATGAATAAGCACGATACCGAGATGAAATACTATATCGTGCATCTGAAACGTCAC
TTCATGTTTCGCAATCACCTGTGTTTGGTATTCGAGATGCTGTCATACAACCTGTATGACCTGTTGCGTA
ATACTAACTTCCGCGGCGTTAGTTTGAATCTGACACGCAAATTCGCCCAACAAATGTGCACCGCTTTGTT
GTTTCTGGCGACTCCAGAATTGAGCATTATTCATTGTGATCTGAAACCTGAGAACATCCTGTTGTGCAAC
CCGAAACGCTCCGCAATCAAAATTGTCGACTTTGGTTCTTCATGTCAGCTGGGCCAGCGTATCTACCAAT
ACATTCAGAGTCGCTTCTATCGTTCGCCCGAAGTGTTGCTGGGTATGCCATACGATTTGGCCATCGACAT
GTGGAGCCTGGGCTGCATTCTGGTAGAAATGCATACGGGAGAACCTTTGTTTTCCGGAGCAAACGAAGTG
GATCAAATGAACAAGATCGTTGAGGTCCTGGGTATTCCGCCCGCGCACATCTTGGACCAGGCCCCAAAAG
CACGCAAATTCTTTGAAAAGCTGCCTGATGGCACCTGGAACCTCAAAAAACGAG
