>Addgene plasmid #38913 | DYRK1A | addgene partial sequence | sequence record 52767 | pBRrevBam_primer
CCGGCCACGATGCGTCCGGCGTAGAGGANCGAGATCTCGATCCCGCGAAATTAATACGACTCACTATAGG
GGAATTGTGAGCGGATAACAATTCCCCTCTAGAAATAATTTTGTTTAACTTTAAGAAGGAGATATACATA
TGCACCATCATCATCATCATTCTTCTGGTGTAGATCTGGGTACCGAGAACCTGTACTTCCAATCCATGAG
CTCCCATAAGAAGGAACGTAAGGTGTACAACGATGGTTATGACGACGATAATTACGACTACATCGTTAAG
AACGGCGAGAAGTGGATGGATCGCTATGAAATTGACTCGCTGATCGGTAAAGGCTCTTTCGGTCAGGTCG
TAAAAGCCTATGATCGTGTGGAGCAAGAATGGGTCGCAATAAAGATCATTAAGAACAAGAAGGCGTTCTT
GAACCAGGCACAGATCGAGGTCCGCCTGTTGGAACTGATGAATAAGCACGATACCGAGATGAAATACTAT
ATCGTGCATCTGAAACGTCACTTCATGTTTCGCAATCACCTGTGTTTGGTATTCGAGATGCTGTCATACA
ACCTGTATGACCTGTTGCGTAATACTAACTTCCGCGGCGTTAGTTTGAATCTGACACGCAAATTCGCCCA
ACAAATGTGCACCGCTTTGTTGTTTCTGGCGACTCCAGAATTGAGCATTATTCATTGTGATCTGAAACCT
GAGAACATCCTGTTGTGCAACCCGAAACGCTCCGCAATCAAAATTGTCGACTTTGGTTCTTCATGTCAGC
TGGGCCAGCGTATCTACCAATACATTCAGAGTCGCTTCTATCGTTCGCCCGAAGTGTTGCTGGGTATGCC
ATACGATTTGGCCATCGACATGTGGAGCCTG
